>Addgene plasmid #192885 | pCDH-EF1-rtTA-PGK-BSD | addgene full sequence | sequence record 378874 | Addgene NGS Result
ACGCGTGTAGTCTTATGCAATACTCTTGTAGTCTTGCAACATGGTAACGATGAGTTAGCAACATGCCTTA
CAAGGAGAGAAAAAGCACCGTGCATGCCGATTGGTGGAAGTAAGGTGGTACGATCGTGCCTTATTAGGAA
GGCAACAGACGGGTCTGACATGGATTGGACGAACCACTGAATTGCCGCATTGCAGAGATATTGTATTTAA
GTGCCTAGCTCGATACATAAACGGGTCTCTCTGGTTAGACCAGATCTGAGCCTGGGAGCTCTCTGGCTAA
CTAGGGAACCCACTGCTTAAGCCTCAATAAAGCTTGCCTTGAGTGCTTCAAGTAGTGTGTGCCCGTCTGT
TGTGTGACTCTGGTAACTAGAGATCCCTCAGACCCTTTTAGTCAGTGTGGAAAATCTCTAGCAGTGGCGC
CCGAACAGGGACTTGAAAGCGAAAGGGAAACCAGAGGAGCTCTCTCGACGCAGGACTCGGCTTGCTGAAG
CGCGCACGGCAAGAGGCGAGGGGCGGCGACTGGTGAGTACGCCAAAAATTTTGACTAGCGGAGGCTAGAA
GGAGAGAGATGGGTGCGAGAGCGTCAGTATTAAGCGGGGGAGAATTAGATCGCGATGGGAAAAAATTCGG
TTAAGGCCAGGGGGAAAGAAAAAATATAAATTAAAACATATAGTATGGGCAAGCAGGGAGCTAGAACGAT
TCGCAGTTAATCCTGGCCTGTTAGAAACATCAGAAGGCTGTAGACAAATACTGGGACAGCTACAACCATC
CCTTCAGACAGGATCAGAAGAACTTAGATCATTATATAATACAGTAGCAACCCTCTATTGTGTGCATCAA
AGGATAGAGATAAAAGACACCAAGGAAGCTTTAGACAAGATAGAGGAAGAGCAAAACAAAAGTAAGACCA
CCGCACAGCAAGCGGCCACTGATCTTCAGACCTGGAGGAGGAGATATGAGGGACAATTGGAGAAGTGAAT
TATATAAATATAAAGTAGTAAAAATTGAACCATTAGGAGTAGCACCCACCAAGGCAAAGAGAAGAGTGGT
GCAGAGAGAAAAAAGAGCAGTGGGAATAGGAGCTTTGTTCCTTGGGTTCTTGGGAGCAGCAGGAAGCACT
ATGGGCGCAGCGTCAATGACGCTGACGGTACAGGCCAGACAATTATTGTCTGGTATAGTGCAGCAGCAGA
ACAATTTGCTGAGGGCTATTGAGGCGCAACAGCATCTGTTGCAACTCACAGTCTGGGGCATCAAGCAGCT
CCAGGCAAGAATCCTGGCTGTGGAAAGATACCTAAAGGATCAACAGCTCCTGGGGATTTGGGGTTGCTCT
GGAAAACTCATTTGCACCACTGCTGTGCCTTGGAATGCTAGTTGGAGTAATAAATCTCTGGAACAGATTT
GGAATCACACGACCTGGATGGAGTGGGACAGAGAAATTAACAATTACACAAGCTTAATACACTCCTTAAT
TGAAGAATCGCAAAACCAGCAAGAAAAGAATGAACAAGAATTATTGGAATTAGATAAATGGGCAAGTTTG
TGGAATTGGTTTAACATAACAAATTGGCTGTGGTATATAAAATTATTCATAATGATAGTAGGAGGCTTGG
TAGGTTTAAGAATAGTTTTTGCTGTACTTTCTATAGTGAATAGAGTTAGGCAGGGATATTCACCATTATC
GTTTCAGACCCACCTCCCAACCCCGAGGGGACCCGACAGGCCCGAAGGAATAGAAGAAGAAGGTGGAGAG
AGAGACAGAGACAGATCCATTCGATTAGTGAACGGATCTCGACGGTATCGGTTAACTTTTAAAAGAAAAG
GGGGGATTGGGGGGTACAGTGCAGGGGAAAGAATAGTAGACATAATAGCAACAGACATACAAACTAAAGA
ATTACAAAAACAAATTACAAAATTCAAAATTTTATCGATATCGATAGCTATCGATATCGATATCGATAGC
TTTGCAAAGATGGATAAAGTTTTAAACAGAGAGGAATCTTTGCAGCTAATGGACCTTCTAGGTCTTGAAA
GGAGTGGGAATTGGCTCCGGTGCCCGTCAGTGGGCAGAGCGCACATCGCCCACAGTCCCCGAGAAGTTGG
GGGGAGGGGTCGGCAATTGAACCGGTGCCTAGAGAAGGTGGCGCGGGGTAAACTGGGAAAGTGATGTCGT
GTACTGGCTCCGCCTTTTTCCCGAGGGTGGGGGAGAACCGTATATAAGTGCAGTAGTCGCCGTGAACGTT
CTTTTTCGCAACGGGTTTGCCGCCAGAACACAGGTAAGTGCCGTGTGTGGTTCCCGCGGGCCTGGCCTCT
TTACGGGTTATGGCCCTTGCGTGCCTTGAATTACTTCCACCTGGCTGCAGTACGTGATTCTTGATCCCGA
GCTTCGGGTTGGAAGTGGGTGGGAGAGTTCGAGGCCTTGCGCTTAAGGAGCCCCTTCGCCTCGTGCTTGA
GTTGAGGCCTGGCCTGGGCGCTGGGGCCGCCGCGTGCGAATCTGGTGGCACCTTCGCGCCTGTCTCGCTG
CTTTCGATAAGTCTCTAGCCATTTAAAATTTTTGATGACCTGCTGCGACGCTTTTTTTCTGGCAAGATAG
TCTTGTAAATGCGGGCCAAGATCTGCACACTGGTATTTCGGTTTTTGGGGCCGCGGGCGGCGACGGGGCC
CGTGCGTCCCAGCGCACATGTTCGGCGAGGCGGGGCCTGCGAGCGCGGCCACCGAGAATCGGACGGGGGT
AGTCTCAAGCTGGCCGGCCTGCTCTGGTGCCTGGCCTCGCGCCGCCGTGTATCGCCCCGCCCTGGGCGGC
AAGGCTGGCCCGGTCGGCACCAGTTGCGTGAGCGGAAAGATGGCCGCTTCCCGGCCCTGCTGCAGGGAGC
TCAAAATGGAGGACGCGGCGCTCGGGAGAGCGGGCGGGTGAGTCACCCACACAAAGGAAAAGGGCCTTTC
CGTCCTCAGCCGTCGCTTCATGTGACTCCACGGAGTACCGGGCGCCGTCCAGGCACCTCGATTAGTTCTC
GAGCTTTTGGAGTACGTCGTCTTTAGGTTGGGGGGAGGGGTTTTATGCGATGGAGTTTCCCCACACTGAG
TGGGTGGAGACTGAAGTTAGGCCAGCTTGGCACTTGATGTAATTCTCCTTGGAATTTGCCCTTTTTGAGT
TTGGATCTTGGTTCATTCTCAAGCCTCAGACAGTGGTTCAAAGTTTTTTTCTTCCATTTCAGGTGTCGTG
AGCAATTGGATCCACCATGTCTAGACTGGACAAGAGCAAAGTCATAAACGGCGCTCTGGAATTACTCAAT
GGAGTCGGTATCGAAGGCCTGACGACAAGGAAACTCGCTCAAAAGCTGGGAGTTGAGCAGCCTACCCTGT
ACTGGCACGTGAAGAACAAGCGGGCCCTGCTCGATGCCCTGCCAATCGAGATGCTGGACAGGCATCATAC
CCACTTCTGCCCCCTGGAAGGCGAGTCATGGCAAGACTTTCTGCGGAACAACGCCAAGTCATTCCGCTGT
GCTCTCCTCTCACATCGCGACGGGGCTAAAGTGCATCTCGGCACCCGCCCAACAGAGAAACAGTACGAAA
CCCTGGAAAATCAGCTCGCGTTCCTGTGTCAGCAAGGCTTCTCCCTGGAGAACGCACTGTACGCTCTGTC
CGCCGTGGGCCACTTTACACTGGGCTGCGTATTGGAGGAACAGGAGCATCAAGTAGCAAAAGAGGAAAGA
GAGACACCTACCACCGATTCTATGCCCCCACTTCTGAGACAAGCAATTGAGCTGTTCGACCGGCAGGGAG
CCGAACCTGCCTTCCTTTTCGGCCTGGAACTAATCATATGTGGCCTGGAGAAACAGCTAAAGTGCGAAAG
CGGCGGGCCGGCCGACGCCCTTGACGATTTTGACTTAGACATGCTCCCAGCCGATGCCCTTGACGACTTT
GACCTTGATATGCTGCCTGCTGACGCTCTTGACGATTTTGACCTTGACATGCTCCCCGGGTAACTAGAAT
TCGATATCGAATTAATTCTACCGGGTAGGGGAGGCGCTTTTCCCAAGGCAGTCTGGAGCATGCGCTTTAG
CAGCCCCGCTGGGCACTTGGCGCTACACAAGTGGCCTCTGGCCTCGCACACATTCCACATCCACCGGTAG
GCGCCAACCGGCTCCGTTCTTTGGTGGCCCCTTCGCGCCACCTTCTACTCCTCCCCTAGTCAGGAAGTTC
CCCCCCGCCCCGCAGCTCGCGTCGTGCAGGACGTGACAAATGGAAGTAGCACGTCTCACTAGTCTCGTGC
AGATGGACAGCACCGCTGAGCAATGGAAGCGGGTAGGCCTTTGGGGCAGCGGCCAATAGCAGCTTTGCTC
CTTCGCTTTCTGGGCTCAGAGGCTGGGAAGGGGTGGGTCCGGGGGCGGGCTCAGGGGCGGGCTCAGGGGC
GGGGCGGGCGCCCGAAGGTCCTCCGGAGGCCCGGCATTCTGCACGCTTCAAAAGCGCACGTCTGCCGCGC
TGTTCTCCTCTTCCTCATCTCCGGGCCTTTCGACGCCACCATGGCCAAGCCTTTGTCTCAAGAAGAATCC
ACCCTCATTGAAAGAGCAACGGCTACAATCAACAGCATCCCCATCTCTGAAGACTACAGCGTCGCCAGCG
CAGCTCTCTCTAGCGACGGCCGCATCTTCACTGGTGTCAATGTATATCATTTTACTGGGGGACCTTGTGC
AGAACTCGTGGTGCTGGGCACTGCTGCTGCTGCGGCAGCTGGCAACCTGACTTGTATCGTCGCGATCGGA
AATGAGAACAGGGGCATCTTGAGCCCCTGCGGACGGTGCCGACAGGTGCTTCTCGATCTGCATCCTGGGA
TCAAAGCCATAGTGAAGGACAGTGATGGACAGCCGACGGCAGTTGGGATTCGTGAATTGCTGCCCTCTGG
TTATGTGTGGGAGGGCTAAGTCGACAATCAACCTCTGGATTACAAAATTTGTGAAAGATTGACTGGTATT
CTTAACTATGTTGCTCCTTTTACGCTATGTGGATACGCTGCTTTAATGCCTTTGTATCATGCTATTGCTT
CCCGTATGGCTTTCATTTTCTCCTCCTTGTATAAATCCTGGTTGCTGTCTCTTTATGAGGAGTTGTGGCC
CGTTGTCAGGCAACGTGGCGTGGTGTGCACTGTGTTTGCTGACGCAACCCCCACTGGTTGGGGCATTGCC
ACCACCTGTCAGCTCCTTTCCGGGACTTTCGCTTTCCCCCTCCCTATTGCCACGGCGGAACTCATCGCCG
CCTGCCTTGCCCGCTGCTGGACAGGGGCTCGGCTGTTGGGCACTGACAATTCCGTGGTGTTGTCGGGGAA
ATCATCGTCCTTTCCTTGGCTGCTCGCCTGTGTTGCCACCTGGATTCTGCGCGGGACGTCCTTCTGCTAC
GTCCCTTCGGCCCTCAATCCAGCGGACCTTCCTTCCCGCGGCCTGCTGCCGGCTCTGCGGCCTCTTCCGC
GTCTTCGCCTTCGCCCTCAGACGAGTCGGATCTCCCTTTGGGCCGCCTCCCCGCCTGGTACCTTTAAGAC
CAATGACTTACAAGGCAGCTGTAGATCTTAGCCACTTTTTAAAAGAAAAGGGGGGACTGGAAGGGCTAAT
TCACTCCCAACGAAGATAAGATCTGCTTTTTGCTTGTACTGGGTCTCTCTGGTTAGACCAGATCTGAGCC
TGGGAGCTCTCTGGCTAACTAGGGAACCCACTGCTTAAGCCTCAATAAAGCTTGCCTTGAGTGCTTCAAG
TAGTGTGTGCCCGTCTGTTGTGTGACTCTGGTAACTAGAGATCCCTCAGACCCTTTTAGTCAGTGTGGAA
AATCTCTAGCAGTAGTAGTTCATGTCATCTTATTATTCAGTATTTATAACTTGCAAAGAAATGAATATCA
GAGAGTGAGAGGAACTTGTTTATTGCAGCTTATAATGGTTACAAATAAAGCAATAGCATCACAAATTTCA
CAAATAAAGCATTTTTTTCACTGCATTCTAGTTGTGGTTTGTCCAAACTCATCAATGTATCTTATCATGT
CTGGCTCTAGCTATCCCGCCCCTAACTCCGCCCATCCCGCCCCTAACTCCGCCCAGTTCCGCCCATTCTC
CGCCCCATGGCTGACTAATTTTTTTTATTTATGCAGAGGCCGAGGCCGCCTCGGCCTCTGAGCTATTCCA
GAAGTAGTGAGGAGGCTTTTTTGGAGGCCTAGACTTTTGCAGAGACCAAATTCGTAATCATGTCATAGCT
GTTTCCTGTGTGAAATTGTTATCCGCTCACAATTCCACACAACATACGAGCCGGAAGCATAAAGTGTAAA
GCCTGGGGTGCCTAATGAGTGAGCTAACTCACATTAATTGCGTTGCGCTCACTGCCCGCTTTCCAGTCGG
GAAACCTGTCGTGCCAGCTGCATTAATGAATCGGCCAACGCGCGGGGAGAGGCGGTTTGCGTATTGGGCG
CTCTTCCGCTTCCTCGCTCACTGACTCGCTGCGCTCGGTCGTTCGGCTGCGGCGAGCGGTATCAGCTCAC
TCAAAGGCGGTAATACGGTTATCCACAGAATCAGGGGATAACGCAGGAAAGAACATGTGAGCAAAAGGCC
AGCAAAAGGCCAGGAACCGTAAAAAGGCCGCGTTGCTGGCGTTTTTCCATAGGCTCCGCCCCCCTGACGA
GCATCACAAAAATCGACGCTCAAGTCAGAGGTGGCGAAACCCGACAGGACTATAAAGATACCAGGCGTTT
CCCCCTGGAAGCTCCCTCGTGCGCTCTCCTGTTCCGACCCTGCCGCTTACCGGATACCTGTCCGCCTTTC
TCCCTTCGGGAAGCGTGGCGCTTTCTCATAGCTCACGCTGTAGGTATCTCAGTTCGGTGTAGGTCGTTCG
CTCCAAGCTGGGCTGTGTGCACGAACCCCCCGTTCAGCCCGACCGCTGCGCCTTATCCGGTAACTATCGT
CTTGAGTCCAACCCGGTAAGACACGACTTATCGCCACTGGCAGCAGCCACTGGTAACAGGATTAGCAGAG
CGAGGTATGTAGGCGGTGCTACAGAGTTCTTGAAGTGGTGGCCTAACTACGGCTACACTAGAAGAACAGT
ATTTGGTATCTGCGCTCTGCTGAAGCCAGTTACCTTCGGAAAAAGAGTTGGTAGCTCTTGATCCGGCAAA
CAAACCACCGCTGGTAGCGGTGGTTTTTTTGTTTGCAAGCAGCAGATTACGCGCAGAAAAAAAGGATCTC
AAGAAGATCCTTTGATCTTTTCTACGGGGTCTGACGCTCAGTGGAACGAAAACTCACGTTAAGGGATTTT
GGTCATGAGATTATCAAAAAGGATCTTCACCTAGATCCTTTTAAATTAAAAATGAAGTTTTAAATCAATC
TAAAGTATATATGAGTAAACTTGGTCTGACAGTTACCAATGCTTAATCAGTGAGGCACCTATCTCAGCGA
TCTGTCTATTTCGTTCATCCATAGTTGCCTGACTCCCCGTCGTGTAGATAACTACGATACGGGAGGGCTT
ACCATCTGGCCCCAGTGCTGCAATGATACCGCGAGACCCACGCTCACCGGCTCCAGATTTATCAGCAATA
AACCAGCCAGCCGGAAGGGCCGAGCGCAGAAGTGGTCCTGCAACTTTATCCGCCTCCATCCAGTCTATTA
ATTGTTGCCGGGAAGCTAGAGTAAGTAGTTCGCCAGTTAATAGTTTGCGCAACGTTGTTGCCATTGCTAC
AGGCATCGTGGTGTCACGCTCGTCGTTTGGTATGGCTTCATTCAGCTCCGGTTCCCAACGATCAAGGCGA
GTTACATGATCCCCCATGTTGTGCAAAAAAGCGGTTAGCTCCTTCGGTCCTCCGATCGTTGTCAGAAGTA
AGTTGGCCGCAGTGTTATCACTCATGGTTATGGCAGCACTGCATAATTCTCTTACTGTCATGCCATCCGT
AAGATGCTTTTCTGTGACTGGTGAGTACTCAACCAAGTCATTCTGAGAATAGTGTATGCGGCGACCGAGT
TGCTCTTGCCCGGCGTCAATACGGGATAATACCGCGCCACATAGCAGAACTTTAAAAGTGCTCATCATTG
GAAAACGTTCTTCGGGGCGAAAACTCTCAAGGATCTTACCGCTGTTGAGATCCAGTTCGATGTAACCCAC
TCGTGCACCCAACTGATCTTCAGCATCTTTTACTTTCACCAGCGTTTCTGGGTGAGCAAAAACAGGAAGG
CAAAATGCCGCAAAAAAGGGAATAAGGGCGACACGGAAATGTTGAATACTCATACTCTTCCTTTTTCAAT
ATTATTGAAGCATTTATCAGGGTTATTGTCTCATGAGCGGATACATATTTGAATGTATTTAGAAAAATAA
ACAAATAGGGGTTCCGCGCACATTTCCCCGAAAAGTGCCACCTGACGTCTAAGAAACCATTATTATCATG
ACATTAACCTATAAAAATAGGCGTATCACGAGGCCCTTTCGTCTCGCGCGTTTCGGTGATGACGGTGAAA
ACCTCTGACACATGCAGCTCCCGGAGACGGTCACAGCTTGTCTGTAAGCGGATGCCGGGAGCAGACAAGC
CCGTCAGGGCGCGTCAGCGGGTGTTGGCGGGTGTCGGGGCTGGCTTAACTATGCGGCATCAGAGCAGATT
GTACTGAGAGTGCACCATATGCGGTGTGAAATACCGCACAGATGCGTAAGGAGAAAATACCGCATCAGGC
GCCATTCGCCATTCAGGCTGCGCAACTGTTGGGAAGGGCGATCGGTGCGGGCCTCTTCGCTATTACGCCA
GCTGGCGAAAGGGGGATGTGCTGCAAGGCGATTAAGTTGGGTAACGCCAGGGTTTTCCCAGTCACGACGT
TGTAAAACGACGGCCAGTGCCAAGCTG
Features (pLannotate 1.2.2; 27 found; start..end, strand, type, name):
      6..232     +  promoter       RSV promoter: Rous sarcoma virus enhancer/promoter
    233..413     +  LTR            5' LTR (truncated): truncated 5' long terminal repeat (LTR) from HIV-1
    460..585     +  misc_feature   HIV-1 Ψ: packaging signal of human immunodeficiency virus type 1
    569..907     +  CDS            HIV-1 gag (fragment): gag protein from human immunodeficiency virus 1; gag
   1078..1311    +  misc_feature   RRE: The Rev response element (RRE) of HIV-1 allows for Rev-dependent mRNA export from the nucleus to the cytoplasm.
   1688..1788    +  CDS            Rev (fragment): human immunodeficiency virus 1 (HIV-1) Rev protein; rev; enhances nuclear export of unspliced and incompletely spliced viral mRNAs
   1807..1923    +  misc_feature   cPPT/CTS: central polypurine tract and central termination sequence of HIV-1
   1970..2036    +  CDS            small t antigen (fragment): SV40 (simian virus 40) small t antigen
   2043..3221    +  promoter       EF-1α promoter: strong constitutive promoter for human elongation factor EF-1α
   3237..3983    +  CDS            rtTA-Advanced: improved tetracycline-controlled transactivator In the Tet-On® system, rtTA-Advanced binds to the Tet-responsive element and stimulates transcription only in the presence of tetracycline or doxycycline.
   4013..4512    +  promoter       PGK promoter: mouse phosphoglycerate kinase 1 promoter
   4521..4919    +  CDS            BSD: blasticidin S deaminase; Aspergillus terreus BSD; confers resistance to blasticidin
   4926..5514    +  misc_feature   WPRE: woodchuck hepatitis virus posttranscriptional regulatory element
   5509..5616    +  CDS            nef (fragment): NEF_SIVS4 - Experimental evidence at protein level: Swiss-Prot protein existence level 1. Interferes with TCR signaling from the cell membrane. Interacts with CD247/TCRZ (TCR zeta chain) and exert potent down- regulation of cell surface TCR/CD3 complexes. From Simian immunodeficiency virus (isolate F236/smH4) (SIV-sm) (Simian immunodeficiency virus sooty mangabey monkey).
   5641..5821    +  LTR            5' LTR (truncated): truncated 5' long terminal repeat (LTR) from HIV-1
   5893..6014    +  polyA_signal   SV40 poly(A) signal: SV40 polyadenylation signal
   6054..6189    +  rep_origin     SV40 ori: SV40 origin of replication
   6246..6262    -  protein_bind   lac operator: The lac repressor binds to the lac operator to inhibit transcription in E. coli. This inhibition can be relieved by adding lactose or isopropyl-β-D-thiogalactopyranoside (IPTG). lac repressor encoded by lacI
   6270..6300    -  promoter       lac promoter: promoter for the E. coli lac operon
   6315..6336    -  protein_bind   CAP binding site: CAP binding activates transcription in the presence of cAMP. E. coli catabolite activator protein
   6349..6441    -  CDS            lacI (fragment): lac repressor; lacI; The lac repressor binds to the lac operator to inhibit transcription in E. coli. This inhibition can be relieved by adding lactose or isopropyl-β-D-thiogalactopyranoside (IPTG).
   6624..7212    -  rep_origin     ori: high-copy-number ColE1/pMB1/pBR322/pUC origin of replication
   7383..8243    -  CDS            AmpR: β-lactamase; bla; confers resistance to ampicillin, carbenicillin, and related antibiotics
   8244..8348    -  promoter       AmpR promoter: bla
   8443..8478    +  CDS            rop (fragment): Rop protein, which maintains plasmids at low copy number; rop
   8580..8679    +  misc_feature   bom (fragment): basis of mobility region from pBR322
   8685..8839    -  CDS            lacZα (fragment): LacZα fragment of β-galactosidase; lacZ fragment
