[The description below was written by a language model from this plasmid's Addgene catalogue record and pLannotate feature annotations shown in this document.]
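Description:
pCDH-EF1-rtTA-PGK-BSD is a lentiviral transfer plasmid of about 8.8 kb, built on the pCDH backbone, that constitutively expresses the reverse tetracycline-controlled transactivator (rtTA) in mammalian cells. In bacteria it is maintained through a high-copy ColE1/pUC-type origin and selected with ampicillin via the β-lactamase gene. The remaining backbone annotations, short lac, rop, bom and lacZα fragments, are cloning-vector remnants with no evident role.

The viral portion follows a third-generation layout. An RSV promoter fused to a truncated HIV-1 5' LTR drives transcription of the genomic RNA in packaging cells. It is followed by the Ψ packaging signal with a partial gag sequence, the Rev response element for Rev-dependent nuclear export, and the cPPT/CTS, which aids nuclear import of the reverse-transcribed genome. Two independent expression units lie between the LTRs. The human EF-1α promoter drives the synthetic rtTA insert, annotated as rtTA-Advanced, which binds Tet-responsive elements and activates transcription only when tetracycline or doxycycline is present. Downstream, the mouse PGK promoter drives blasticidin S deaminase, so transduced cells can be selected with blasticidin. A WPRE after both cassettes enhances transcript stability and expression, and the provirus ends in a second truncated LTR, followed by an SV40 polyadenylation signal and SV40 origin.

The recorded purpose is simply expression of rtTA. That fits the usual role of such a vector as the transactivator half of a Tet-On system, generating stable blasticidin-resistant lines in which a separately delivered Tet-responsive transgene can be induced with doxycycline.
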