Addgene plasmid #192885: pCDH-EF1-rtTA-PGK-BSD
Purpose: expression of rtTA
Depositing lab: Kazuhiro Oka. Depositing organization: Baylor College of Medicine.
Backbone
  Vector backbone: pCDH
  Backbone manufacturer: SBI
  Vector type: Lentiviral
  Selectable markers: Blasticidin
Growth in bacteria
  Bacterial resistance: Ampicillin, 100 μg/mL
  Growth temperature: 37°C
  Growth strain: NEB Stable
  Copy number: High Copy
Gene/Insert
  Gene/Insert name: rtTA
  Species: Synthetic
  Insert size (bp): 759
  Cloning method: Unknown
  Sequencing primers: 5′ n/a
Terms and licenses: Academic/Nonprofit Terms; Industry Terms: Not Available to Industry
How to cite: pCDH-EF1-rtTA-PGK-BSD was a gift from Kazuhiro Oka (Addgene plasmid # 192885 ; http://n2t.net/addgene:192885 ; RRID:Addgene_192885)
